Addgene plasmid #54986: mCherry-ATG12-N-18
Purpose: Localization: Membrane Receptor, Excitation: 587, Emission: 610
Depositing lab: Michael Davidson. Depositing organization: Florida State University, Tallahassee.
Backbone
  Vector backbone: mCherry-N1
  Backbone size w/o insert (bp): 4750
  Vector type: Mammalian Expression
  Selectable markers: Neomycin (select with G418)
Growth in bacteria
  Bacterial resistance: Kanamycin, 50 μg/mL
  Growth temperature: 37°C
  Growth strain: DH5alpha
  Copy number: High Copy
Gene/Insert
  Gene/Insert name: ATG12 (alt name: NM_004707.3)
  Species: H. sapiens (human)
  Entrez Gene: ATG12 (a.k.a. APG12, APG12L, FBR93, HAPG12)
  Promoter: CMV
  Tag / fusion protein: mCherry (C terminal on backbone)
  Cloning method: Unknown
  Sequencing primers: 5′ CMV-F; 3′ SV40pA-R
Terms and licenses: Academic/Nonprofit Terms; Industry Terms: Not Available to Industry
Depositor comments: . Excitation = 587; Emission = 610
How to cite: mCherry-ATG12-N-18 was a gift from Michael Davidson (Addgene plasmid # 54986 ; http://n2t.net/addgene:54986 ; RRID:Addgene_54986)
