[The description below was written by a language model from this plasmid's Addgene catalogue record.]
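Description:
mCherry-ATG12-N-18 is a mammalian expression plasmid built on the mCherry-N1 backbone (about 4.75 kb without the insert), designed to express human ATG12 as a fusion to the red fluorescent protein mCherry. The ATG12 coding sequence (corresponding to the human reference transcript listed in the record) is placed downstream of the CMV promoter, a strong constitutive promoter in most mammalian cell lines. mCherry is supplied by the backbone at the C terminus of the insert, so the product is ATG12 followed by mCherry. The "N-18" in the name probably refers to the N1-type arrangement and an 18-residue linker between the two proteins, but the record does not say so explicitly. The SV40pA sequencing primer suggests an SV40 polyadenylation signal downstream of the fusion. No feature table is provided, so other backbone elements are not documented here, and the cloning method is recorded as unknown.

The plasmid is maintained in E. coli at high copy number under kanamycin selection. A neomycin resistance marker allows G418 selection of stably transfected mammalian cells.

The construct is a fluorescent localization marker for imaging. mCherry has an excitation maximum of 587 nm and an emission maximum of 610 nm. The catalogue lists the localization as "Membrane Receptor". ATG12 is generally known as a ubiquitin-like protein of the autophagy pathway that becomes conjugated to ATG5 through its C-terminal glycine. A C-terminal mCherry fusion may therefore affect that conjugation, a point the record does not address. Typical use is transient or stable transfection to follow the distribution of tagged ATG12 in live or fixed cells by fluorescence microscopy.
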