>Addgene plasmid #54986 | mCherry-ATG12-N-18 | depositor partial sequence | sequence record 85373 | insert sequence
GACGTCAGATCCGCTAGCGCTACCGGACTCAGATCTCGAGGCCACCATGGCGGAGGAGCCGCAGTCTGTG
TTGCAGCTTCCTACTTCAATTGCTGCTGGAGGGGAAGGACTTACGGATGTCTCCCCAGAAACAACCACCC
CGGAGCCCCCGTCTTCCGCTGCAGTTTCCCCGGGAACAGAGGAACCTGCTGGCGACACCAAGAAAAAAAT
TGACATTTTGCTAAAGGCTGTGGGAGACACTCCTATTATGAAAACAAAGAAGTGGGCAGTAGAGCGAACA
CGAACCATCCAAGGACTCATTGACTTCATCAAAAAGTTTCTTAAACTTGTGGCCTCAGAACAGTTGTTTA
TTTATGTGAATCAGTCCTTTGCTCCTTCCCCAGACCAAGAAGTTGGAACTCTCTATGAGTGTTTTGGCAG
TGATGGTAAACTGGTTTTACATTACTGCAAGTCTCAGGCGTGGGGAGGCAGCGGTGGAGGCAGCGCATCC
GGCGGAAGCGGAAGCGGACCGGTCGCCACCATGGTGAGCAAGGGCGAGGAGGATAACATGGCCATCATCA
AGGAGTTCATGCGCTTCAAGGTGCACATGGAGGGCTCCGTGAACGGCCACGAGTTCGAGATCGAGGGCGA
GGGCGAGGGCCGCCCCTACGAGGGCACCCAGACCGCCAAGCTGAAGGTGACCAAGGGTGGCCCCCTGCCC
TTCGCCTGGGACATCCTGTCCCCTCAGTTCATGTACGGCTCCAAGGCCTACGTGAAGCACCCCGCCGACA
TCCCCGACTACTTGAAGCTGTCCTTCCCCGAGGGCTTCAAGTGGGAGCGCGTGATGAACTTCGAGGACGG
CGGCGTGGTGACCGTGACCCAGGACTCCTCCCTGCAGGACGGCGAGTTCATCTACAAGGTGAAGCTGCGC
GGCACCAACTTCCCCTCCGACGGCCCCGTAATGCAGAAGAAGACCATGGGCTGGGAGGCCTCCTCCGAGC
GGATGTACCCCGAGGACGGCGCCCTGAAGGGCGAGATCAAGCAGAGGCTGAAGCTGAAGGACGGCGGCCA
CTACGACGCTGAGGTCAAGACCACCTACAAGGCCAAGAAGCCCGTGCAGCTGCCCGGCGCCTACAACGTC
AACATCAAGTTGGACATCACCTCCCACAACGAGGACTACACCATCGTGGAACAGTACGAACGCGCCGAGG
GCCGCCACTCCACCGGCGGCATGGACGAGCTGTACAAGTAAAGCGGCCGCGACTCTAGATCATAATCAGC
CATACCACATTGT
