>Addgene plasmid #54986 | mCherry-ATG12-N-18 | addgene partial sequence | sequence record 125584 | Mombaerts-mRFPup 5'-GTGGCCGTTCACGGAGCCCTCCATG-3'
CTCCTTGATGATGGCCATGTTATCCTCCTCGCCCTTGCTCACCATGGTGGCGACCGGTCCGCTTCCGCTT
CCGCCGGATGCGCTGCCTCCACCGCTGCCTCCCCACGCCTGAGACTTGCAGTAATGTAAAACCAGTTTAC
CATCACTGCCAAAACACTCATAGAGAGTTCCAACTTCTTGGTCTGGGGAAGGAGCAAAGGACTGATTCAC
ATAAATAAACAACTGTTCTGAGGCCACAAGTTTAAGAAACTTTTTGATGAAGTCAATGAGTCCTTGGATG
GTTCGTGTTCGCTCTACTGCCCACTTCTTTGTTTTCATAATAGGAGTGTCTCCCACAGCCTTTAGCAAAA
TGTCAATTTTTTTCTTGGTGTCGCCAGCAGGTTCCTCTGTTCCCGGGGAAACTGCAGCGGAAGACGGGGG
CTCCGGGGTGGTTGTTTCTGGGGAGACATCCGTAAGTCCTTCCCCTCCAGCAGCAATTGAAGTAGGAAGC
TGCAACACAGACTGCGGCTCCTCCGCCATGGTGGCCTCGAGATCTGAGTCCGGTAGCGCTAGCGGATCTG
ACGGTTCACTAAACCAGCTCTGCTTATATAGACCTCCCACCGTACACGCCTACCGCCCATTTGCGTCAAT
GGGGCGGAGTTGTTACGACATTTTGGAAAGTCCCGTTGATTTTGGTGCCAAAACAAACTCCCATTGACGT
CAATGGGGTGGAGACTTGGAAATCCCCGTGAGTCAAACCGCTATCCACGCCCATTGATGTACTGCCAAAA
CCGCATCACCATGGTAATAGCGATGACTAATACGTAGATGTACTGCCAAGTAGGAAAGTCCCATAAGGTC
ATGTACTGGGCATAATGCCAGGCGGGCCATTTACCGTCATTGACGTCAATA
